Addgene plasmid #40325: pMCP-MU-Luc (MCP-1 mut promoter in pGL3-basic)
Depositing lab: Alexander Dent. Depositing organization: Indiana University School of Medicine, Indianapolis. Publication: BCL-6 regulates chemokine gene transcription in macrophages. Toney LM, Cattoretti G, Graf JA, Merghoub T, Pandolfi PP, Dalla-Favera R, Ye BH, Dent AL. Nat Immunol. 2000 Sep;1(3):214-20. 10.1038/79749 PubMed 10973278.
Backbone
  Vector backbone: pGL3-basic
  Backbone manufacturer: Promega
  Backbone size w/o insert (bp): 4818
  Total vector size (bp): 6018
  Vector type: Mammalian Expression, Luciferase
Growth in bacteria
  Bacterial resistance: Ampicillin, 100 μg/mL
  Growth temperature: 37°C
  Growth strain: DH5alpha
  Copy number: Unknown
Gene/Insert
  Gene/Insert name: MCP-1 promoter (mutated) (alt names: macrophage chemoattractant protein-1 promoter (mutated); CCL2 promoter (mutated))
  Species: M. musculus (mouse)
  Insert size (bp): 1200
  Mutation: contains MCP-1 promoter region through the nucleotides 28-bp downstream of the MCP-1 TATA site. Sequence has two base changes from the wild-type MCP-1 promoter around the -150 bp position (see note below).
  GenBank ID: U12470
  Entrez Gene: Ccl2 (a.k.a. HC11, JE, MCAF, MCP-1, MCP1, SMC-CF, Scya2, Sigje)
  Promoter: MCP-1
  Tag / fusion protein: Luciferase (C terminal on backbone)
  Cloning method: Restriction Enzyme; 5′ cloning site XmaI (unknown if destroyed); 3′ cloning site XhoI (not destroyed)
  Sequencing primers: 5′ RVprimer3; 3′ LucNrev
Terms and licenses: Academic/Nonprofit Terms; Industry Terms: Not Available to Industry
Depositor comments: Note: Addgene NGS results identified an extra ~500 bp region upstream of the expected promoter, which contains a CMV enhancer feature. It is unknown what impact the region may have on plasmid function, but the extra sequence appears to have been present in the original sample received by Addgene. A plasmid containing the mouse MCP-1 promoter driving luciferase (pMCP-Luc) was constructed from pGL3-basic (Promega, Madison, WI) and a PCR-generated MCP-1 promoter fragment. A proofreading competent Taq reagent (AccuTaq, Sigma) was used to ensure high fidelity PCR. 1.2 kb of the MCP-1 promoter (GenBank Accession no. U12470) was obtained by PCR of C57BL/6 mouse DNA with the following primers: 5′–TCATGTATATGGCTTTCCAGGTCT–3′ (sense strand, distal to transcription start) 5′–TGCACTTCTGGCTGCTCTGAG GCA–3′ (antisense strand, proximal to transcription start) The PCR product terminates 28-bp downstream of the MCP-1 TATA site. XmaI and XhoI sites were added to the MCP-1 promoter by a second round of PCR with the primers: 5′–ATATCACCCGGGTCATGTATATGGCTTTCCAGGTCT–3′ 5′–TAGATTCTCGAGTGCACTTCTGGCTGCTCTGAGGCA–3′ and XmaI and XhoI were used to clone the MCP-1 promoter fragment into pGL3-basic. For the construction of the MCP-1 mutant promoter, the BCL-6 site was mutated by a two step PCR–based strategy using the above flanking primers and the following complementary primers to mutate the BCL-6 site: 5′–TCTCTCTTCCACTTCCT[TT]AAACA–3′ 5′–TGTTT[AA]AGGAAGTGGAAGAGAGA–3′ (mutated bases are in brackets) The mutant promoter was cloned into pGL3 via XhoI and XmaI. The wild-type and mutant MCP-1 promoter sequences were verified by sequencing.
How to cite: pMCP-MU-Luc (MCP-1 mut promoter in pGL3-basic) was a gift from Alexander Dent (Addgene plasmid # 40325 ; http://n2t.net/addgene:40325 ; RRID:Addgene_40325)
