[The description below was written by a language model from this plasmid's Addgene catalogue record and pLannotate feature annotations shown in this document.]
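Description:
pMCP-MU-Luc is a firefly luciferase reporter plasmid built on the promoterless pGL3-basic backbone, intended for transient transfection of mammalian cells. It is propagated in E. coli through a high-copy ColE1/pUC-type origin with ampicillin selection (AmpR under its own bla promoter), and it also carries an f1 phage origin. As in the parental vector, a synthetic poly(A) signal and a transcriptional pause site lie upstream of the cloning region to limit read-through transcription into the reporter, and the luc+ coding sequence is followed by the SV40 poly(A) signal.

The insert is about 1.2 kb of the mouse MCP-1 (Ccl2) promoter, amplified from C57BL/6 genomic DNA, ending 28 bp downstream of the TATA site and cloned between XmaI and XhoI directly upstream of luciferase. Two bases around position -150 were changed by a two-step PCR strategy to disrupt a BCL-6 binding site. The plasmid therefore serves as the mutant counterpart to the wild-type pMCP-Luc reporter, and comparing the two shows whether BCL-6 regulation of MCP-1 transcription depends on that site, in line with the associated work on chemokine gene control in macrophages.

The sequenced record is 6,447 nt, larger than the 6,018 bp listed in the catalogue. The difference reflects an unexpected region of roughly 500 bp upstream of the MCP-1 promoter, annotated as a CMV enhancer plus a partial CMV promoter. It appears to have been present in the original deposited sample, and its effect on reporter activity is unknown, so basal or regulated luciferase output may be influenced by it. The MCP-1 promoter itself is not annotated in the feature table but corresponds to the gap between the CMV fragment and the luciferase gene.
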