Features (pLannotate 1.2.2; 13 found; start..end, strand, type, name):
      1..429     +  rep_origin     f1 ori (sequence partly withheld): f1 bacteriophage origin of replication; arrow indicates direction of (+) strand synthesis
    461..528     -  CDS            lacZα (fragment): LacZα fragment of β-galactosidase; lacZ fragment
    587..635     +  polyA_signal   poly(A) signal: synthetic polyadenylation signal
    649..740     +  misc_feature   pause site: RNA polymerase II transcriptional pause signal from the human α2 globin gene
    768..1071    +  enhancer       CMV enhancer: human cytomegalovirus immediate early enhancer
   1072..1258    +  promoter       CMV promoter (fragment): human cytomegalovirus (CMV) immediate early promoter
   2464..4116    +  CDS            luciferase: firefly luciferase; luc+; enhanced luc+ version of the luciferase gene
   4157..4278    -  polyA_signal   SV40 poly(A) signal: SV40 polyadenylation signal
   4301..4369    -  CDS            large T antigen (fragment): large T antigen from SV40 (simian virus 40)
   4385..4517    +  CDS            TcR (fragment): tetracycline efflux protein; tet; confers resistance to tetracycline
   4697..5285    -  rep_origin     ori: high-copy-number ColE1/pMB1/pBR322/pUC origin of replication
   5456..6316    -  CDS            AmpR: β-lactamase; bla; confers resistance to ampicillin, carbenicillin, and related antibiotics
   6317..6421    -  promoter       AmpR promoter: bla
>Addgene plasmid #40325 | pMCP-MU-Luc (MCP-1 mut promoter in pGL3-basic) | addgene full sequence | sequence record 449174 | Addgene NGS Result
[124 nt withheld, positions 1-124]
C
[91 nt withheld, positions 126-216]
A
[49 nt withheld, positions 218-266]
CCTTTGACGTTGGAGTCCACGTTCTTT
[37 nt withheld, positions 294-330]
ACCCTATCTCGGTCTATTCTTTTGATTTATAAGGGATTTTGCCGATTTCGGCCTATTGGTTAAAAAATGA
GCTGATTTAACAAAAATTTAACGCGAATTTTAACAAAATATTAACGCTTACAATTTGCCATTCGCCATTC
AGGCTGCGCAACTGTTGGGAAGGGCGATCGGTGCGGGCCTCTTCGCTATTACGCCAGCCCAAGCTACCAT
GATAAGTAAGTAATATTAAGGTACGGGAGGTACTTGGAGCGGCCGCAATAAAATATCTTTATTTTCATTA
CATCTGTGTGTTGGTTTTTTGTGTGAATCGATAGTACTAACATACGCTCTCCATCAAAACAAAACGAAAC
AAAACAAACTAGCAAAATAGGCTGTCCCCAGTGCAAGTGCAGGTGCCAGAACATTTCTCTATCGATAGGT
ACCGAGCTCTTACGCGTCGTTACATAACTTACGGTAAATGGCCCGCCTGGCTGACCGCCCAACGACCCCC
GCCCATTGACGTCAATAATGACGTATGTTCCCATAGTAACGCCAATAGGGACTTTCCATTGACGTCAATG
GGTGGAGTATTTACGGTAAACTGCCCACTTGGCAGTACATCAAGTGTATCATATGCCAAGTACGCCCCCT
ATTGACGTCAATGACGGTAAATGGCCCGCCTGGCATTATGCCCAGTACATGACCTTATGGGACTTTCCTA
CTTGGCAGTACATCTACGTATTAGTCATCGCTATTACCATGGTGATGCGGTTTTGGCAGTACATCAATGG
GCGTGGATAGCGGTTTGACTCACGGGGATTTCCAAGTCTCCACCCCATTGACGTCAATGGGAGTTTGTTT
TGGCACCAAAATCAACGGGACTTTCCAAAATGTCGTAACAACTCCGCCCCATTGACGCAAATGGGCGGTA
GGCGTGTACGGTGGGAGGACGCGTGCTAGCCCGGGTCCGCTCAGCCACTGGCACGCATGTGAGAGCGCCA
CTCTTTTTATCAAGAGTCTGCTGAAATGAATTCTAAGGGCTTTCAGATTTTATCGCTTCGATCACACTGT
TTGTGAAGAAATCTAAACCTGGAAAGCTGAATTAAGCCAGACATTCCAGTTGGCTCACTCATGGTCCCTG
GAAATCACGAAGGAAACAGGGCAGAGAGCTACCAGGAGTAGTAAACGCTAACACACAGGCTTCTAATTCA
TCATGGCTTAACCAAAAGGCATGTTTCTCCATGGCCCGTTAGCTGTCTGTTAGTTTGAAGGTAATGTGAT
GATAGCCAGGCTGGAGCTACCTGGGTCCTGTTCCAGGGACTCTTAGGGCAGTTACCTACATGACCCTTCT
GGACCTCAGCTGCCTGATCTGAGAATGGGGAGTAACAGCATCTACTTACCAGAGCTGGGGAAATTAGAGA
CTGCACTGTGAAGGGTTCCAACCACTCCTGGCCCAGAGTAAGCACTAGGTGAGTTTTATATAGAAATTTC
TTCTGCACCATGAGCTCATGTATATGGCTTTCCAGGTCTGGACTTTTACAACTCAGACAGTTCATATCAA
TGTCACAAAGCTTCTTAGTGCTGCAAAATATCTGGTAATCACCAAGTGGAGAGAATGCTGTATTCAACAA
GGCCTGATAACCAAGGACTCAGCCGACTTACTGGGGGTCCTTTCCCAGCTGCAAGGTTCCTTGAGCCAGG
GGCAAGCTAGGCTGTGTTTCCAAGCATCTTCTTCCTAAGGACTTTAGGTTCCTTGGCCACTTCCTTTTAT
TTCAGTGAAAGCAGAGCCACTCCATTCACACTTGTGGTCACAGTAGTACAATTACTGCCAATTCTTCCCT
CTTTCCCCCCCCCCCCCCTACTCCCTGCGCAGCTTCATTTGCTCCCAGGAGTGGCTAGAAAAATACCAAA
TTCCAACCCACAGTTTCTCTCTTCCACTTCCTTTAAACACCCGAGGGCTCTGCACTTACTCAGCGGATTC
AACTTCCACTTTCCATCACTTATCCAGGGTGATGCTACTCCTTGGCACCAAGCACCCTGCCTGACTCCAC
CCCCCTGGCTTACAATAAAAGGCTGCCTCAGAGCAGCCAGAAGTGCACTCGAGATCTGCGATCTAAGTAA
GCTTGGCATTCCGGTACTGTTGGTAAAGCCACCATGGAAGACGCCAAAAACATAAAGAAAGGCCCGGCGC
CATTCTATCCGCTGGAAGATGGAACCGCTGGAGAGCAACTGCATAAGGCTATGAAGAGATACGCCCTGGT
TCCTGGAACAATTGCTTTTACAGATGCACATATCGAGGTGGACATCACTTACGCTGAGTACTTCGAAATG
TCCGTTCGGTTGGCAGAAGCTATGAAACGATATGGGCTGAATACAAATCACAGAATCGTCGTATGCAGTG
AAAACTCTCTTCAATTCTTTATGCCGGTGTTGGGCGCGTTATTTATCGGAGTTGCAGTTGCGCCCGCGAA
CGACATTTATAATGAACGTGAATTGCTCAACAGTATGGGCATTTCGCAGCCTACCGTGGTGTTCGTTTCC
AAAAAGGGGTTGCAAAAAATTTTGAACGTGCAAAAAAAGCTCCCAATCATCCAAAAAATTATTATCATGG
ATTCTAAAACGGATTACCAGGGATTTCAGTCGATGTACACGTTCGTCACATCTCATCTACCTCCCGGTTT
TAATGAATACGATTTTGTGCCAGAGTCCTTCGATAGGGACAAGACAATTGCACTGATCATGAACTCCTCT
GGATCTACTGGTCTGCCTAAAGGTGTCGCTCTGCCTCATAGAACTGCCTGCGTGAGATTCTCGCATGCCA
GAGATCCTATTTTTGGCAATCAAATCATTCCGGATACTGCGATTTTAAGTGTTGTTCCATTCCATCACGG
TTTTGGAATGTTTACTACACTCGGATATTTGATATGTGGATTTCGAGTCGTCTTAATGTATAGATTTGAA
GAAGAGCTGTTTCTGAGGAGCCTTCAGGATTACAAGATTCAAAGTGCGCTGCTGGTGCCAACCCTATTCT
CCTTCTTCGCCAAAAGCACTCTGATTGACAAATACGATTTATCTAATTTACACGAAATTGCTTCTGGTGG
CGCTCCCCTCTCTAAGGAAGTCGGGGAAGCGGTTGCCAAGAGGTTCCATCTGCCAGGTATCAGGCAAGGA
TATGGGCTCACTGAGACTACATCAGCTATTCTGATTACACCCGAGGGGGATGATAAACCGGGCGCGGTCG
GTAAAGTTGTTCCATTTTTTGAAGCGAAGGTTGTGGATCTGGATACCGGGAAAACGCTGGGCGTTAATCA
AAGAGGCGAACTGTGTGTGAGAGGTCCTATGATTATGTCCGGTTATGTAAACAATCCGGAAGCGACCAAC
GCCTTGATTGACAAGGATGGATGGCTACATTCTGGAGACATAGCTTACTGGGACGAAGACGAACACTTCT
TCATCGTTGACCGCCTGAAGTCTCTGATTAAGTACAAAGGCTATCAGGTGGCTCCCGCTGAATTGGAATC
CATCTTGCTCCAACACCCCAACATCTTCGACGCAGGTGTCGCAGGTCTTCCCGACGATGACGCCGGTGAA
CTTCCCGCCGCCGTTGTTGTTTTGGAGCACGGAAAGACGATGACGGAAAAAGAGATCGTGGATTACGTCG
CCAGTCAAGTAACAACCGCGAAAAAGTTGCGCGGAGGAGTTGTGTTTGTGGACGAAGTACCGAAAGGTCT
TACCGGAAAACTCGACGCAAGAAAAATCAGAGAGATCCTCATAAAGGCCAAGAAGGGCGGAAAGATCGCC
GTGTAATTCTAGAGTCGGGGCGGCCGGCCGCTTCGAGCAGACATGATAAGATACATTGATGAGTTTGGAC
AAACCACAACTAGAATGCAGTGAAAAAAATGCTTTATTTGTGAAATTTGTGATGCTATTGCTTTATTTGT
AACCATTATAAGCTGCAATAAACAAGTTAACAACAACAATTGCATTCATTTTATGTTTCAGGTTCAGGGG
GAGGTGTGGGAGGTTTTTTAAAGCAAGTAAAACCTCTACAAATGTGGTAAAATCGATAAGGATCCGTCGA
CCGATGCCCTTGAGAGCCTTCAACCCAGTCAGCTCCTTCCGGTGGGCGCGGGGCATGACTATCGTCGCCG
CACTTATGACTGTCTTCTTTATCATGCAACTCGTAGGACAGGTGCCGGCAGCGCTCTTCCGCTTCCTCGC
TCACTGACTCGCTGCGCTCGGTCGTTCGGCTGCGGCGAGCGGTATCAGCTCACTCAAAGGCGGTAATACG
GTTATCCACAGAATCAGGGGATAACGCAGGAAAGAACATGTGAGCAAAAGGCCAGCAAAAGGCCAGGAAC
CGTAAAAAGGCCGCGTTGCTGGCGTTTTTCCATAGGCTCCGCCCCCCTGACGAGCATCACAAAAATCGAC
GCTCAAGTCAGAGGTGGCGAAACCCGACAGGACTATAAAGATACCAGGCGTTTCCCCCTGGAAGCTCCCT
CGTGCGCTCTCCTGTTCCGACCCTGCCGCTTACCGGATACCTGTCCGCCTTTCTCCCTTCGGGAAGCGTG
GCGCTTTCTCATAGCTCACGCTGTAGGTATCTCAGTTCGGTGTAGGTCGTTCGCTCCAAGCTGGGCTGTG
TGCACGAACCCCCCGTTCAGCCCGACCGCTGCGCCTTATCCGGTAACTATCGTCTTGAGTCCAACCCGGT
AAGACACGACTTATCGCCACTGGCAGCAGCCACTGGTAACAGGATTAGCAGAGCGAGGTATGTAGGCGGT
GCTACAGAGTTCTTGAAGTGGTGGCCTAACTACGGCTACACTAGAAGAACAGTATTTGGTATCTGCGCTC
TGCTGAAGCCAGTTACCTTCGGAAAAAGAGTTGGTAGCTCTTGATCCGGCAAACAAACCACCGCTGGTAG
CGGTGGTTTTTTTGTTTGCAAGCAGCAGATTACGCGCAGAAAAAAAGGATCTCAAGAAGATCCTTTGATC
TTTTCTACGGGGTCTGACGCTCAGTGGAACGAAAACTCACGTTAAGGGATTTTGGTCATGAGATTATCAA
AAAGGATCTTCACCTAGATCCTTTTAAATTAAAAATGAAGTTTTAAATCAATCTAAAGTATATATGAGTA
AACTTGGTCTGACAGTTACCAATGCTTAATCAGTGAGGCACCTATCTCAGCGATCTGTCTATTTCGTTCA
TCCATAGTTGCCTGACTCCCCGTCGTGTAGATAACTACGATACGGGAGGGCTTACCATCTGGCCCCAGTG
CTGCAATGATACCGCGAGACCCACGCTCACCGGCTCCAGATTTATCAGCAATAAACCAGCCAGCCGGAAG
GGCCGAGCGCAGAAGTGGTCCTGCAACTTTATCCGCCTCCATCCAGTCTATTAATTGTTGCCGGGAAGCT
AGAGTAAGTAGTTCGCCAGTTAATAGTTTGCGCAACGTTGTTGCCATTGCTACAGGCATCGTGGTGTCAC
GCTCGTCGTTTGGTATGGCTTCATTCAGCTCCGGTTCCCAACGATCAAGGCGAGTTACATGATCCCCCAT
GTTGTGCAAAAAAGCGGTTAGCTCCTTCGGTCCTCCGATCGTTGTCAGAAGTAAGTTGGCCGCAGTGTTA
TCACTCATGGTTATGGCAGCACTGCATAATTCTCTTACTGTCATGCCATCCGTAAGATGCTTTTCTGTGA
CTGGTGAGTACTCAACCAAGTCATTCTGAGAATAGTGTATGCGGCGACCGAGTTGCTCTTGCCCGGCGTC
AATACGGGATAATACCGCGCCACATAGCAGAACTTTAAAAGTGCTCATCATTGGAAAACGTTCTTCGGGG
CGAAAACTCTCAAGGATCTTACCGCTGTTGAGATCCAGTTCGATGTAACCCACTCGTGCACCCAACTGAT
CTTCAGCATCTTTTACTTTCACCAGCGTTTCTGGGTGAGCAAAAACAGGAAGGCAAAATGCCGCAAAAAA
GGGAATAAGGGCGACACGGAAATGTTGAATACTCATACTCTTCCTTTTTCAATATTATTGAAGCATTTAT
CAGGGTTATTGTCTCATGAGCGGATACATATTTGAATGTATTTAGAAAAATAAACAAATAGGGGTTCCGC
GCACATTTCCCCGAAAAGTGCCACCTG
