>Addgene plasmid #40325 | pMCP-MU-Luc (MCP-1 mut promoter in pGL3-basic) | addgene partial sequence | sequence record 52840 | LucNRev 5'-CCTTATGCAGTTGCTCTCC-3'
ATGGCGCCGGGCCTTTCTTTATGTTTTTGGCGTCTTCCATGGTGGCTTTACCAACAGTACCGGAATGCCA
AGCTTACTTAGATCGCAGATCTCGAGTGCACTTCTGGCTGCTCTGAGGCAGCCTTTTATTGTAAGCCAGG
GGGGTGGAGTCAGGCAGGGTGCTTGGTGCCAAGGAGTAGCATCACCCTGGATAAGTGATGGAAAGTGGAA
GTTGAATCCGCTGAGTAAGTGCAGAGCCCTCGGGTGTTTAAAGGAAGTGGAAGAGAGAAACTGTGGGTTG
GAATTTGGTATTTTTCTAGCCACTCCTGGGAGCAAATGAAGCTGCGCAGGGAGTAGGGGGGGGGGGGGGA
AAGAGGGAAGAATTGGCAGTAATTGTACTACTGTGACCACAAGTGTGAATGGAGTGGCTCTGCTTTCACT
GAAATAAAAGGAAGTGGCCAAGGAACCTAAAGTCCTTAGGAAGAAGATGCTTGGAAACACAGCCTAGCTT
GCCCCTGGCTCAAGGAACCTTGCAGCTGGGAAAGGACCCCCAGTAAGTCGGCTGAGTCCTTGGTTATCAG
GCCTTGTTGAATACAGCATTCTCTCCACTTGGTGATTACCAGATATTTTGCAGCACTAAGAAGCTTTGTG
ACATTGATATGAACTGTCTGAGTTGTAAAAGTCCAGACCTGGAAAGCCATATACATGAGCTCATGGTGCA
GAAGAAATTTCTATATAAAACTCACCTAGTGCTTACTCTGGGCCAGGAGTGGTTGGAACCCTTCACAGTG
CAGTCTCTAATTTCCCCAGCTCTGGTAAGTAGATGCTGTTACTCC
